Addgene plasmid #68837: pAnc80L65
Purpose: Adeno-associated Viral Vector (AAV) capsid Anc80L65 in AAV2Rep expression construct. Note that an improved version is available: Addgene plasmid# 92307. See comments for details
Depositing lab: Luk Vandenberghe. Depositing organization: Massachusetts Eye and Ear Infirmary. Publication: In Silico Reconstruction of the Viral Evolutionary Lineage Yields a Potent Gene Therapy Vector. Zinn E, Pacouret S, Khaychuk V, Turunen HT, Carvalho LS, Andres-Mateos E, Shah S, Shelke R, Maurer AC, Plovie E, Xiao R, Vandenberghe LH. Cell Rep. 2015 Jul 28. pii: S2211-1247(15)00759-7. doi: 10.1016/j.celrep.2015.07.019. PubMed 26235624.
Backbone
  Vector backbone: synthetic
  Backbone size w/o insert (bp): 5238
  Total vector size (bp): 7446
  Vector type: Mammalian Expression, AAV, Synthetic Biology
Growth in bacteria
  Bacterial resistance: Kanamycin, 50 μg/mL
  Growth temperature: 37°C
  Growth strain: Stbl2
  Growth instructions: Stbl4 is also appropriate for growth.
  Copy number: High Copy
Gene/Insert
  Gene/Insert name: Ancestral AAV Capsid Anc80L65 (alt name: ANC80L65)
  Species: Synthetic
  Insert size (bp): 2208
  Promoter: Rep2
  Cloning method: Unknown
  Sequencing primers: 5′ M13rev
Terms and licenses: Academic/Nonprofit Terms; Industry Terms: Not Available to Industry
Depositor comments: An improved version of this plasmid from the Vandenberghe Lab is available. Please see pAnc80L65AAP (Addgene plasmid# 92307). This plasmid, pAnc80L65 (#68837), requires cotransfection with a plasmid expressing AAP. For efficient viral vector production without cotransfecting AAP, use pAnc80L65AAP (Addgene plasmid# 92307)
How to cite: pAnc80L65 was a gift from Luk Vandenberghe (Addgene plasmid # 68837 ; http://n2t.net/addgene:68837 ; RRID:Addgene_68837)
