[The description below was written by a language model from this plasmid's Addgene catalogue record and pLannotate feature annotations shown in this document.]
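Description:
pAnc80L65 is a 7,446 bp AAV packaging (rep/cap "trans") plasmid built on a synthetic backbone. It supplies AAV2 replication functions together with the capsid gene of Anc80L65, a synthetic ancestral AAV capsid derived by in silico reconstruction of the viral evolutionary lineage. The 2,208 bp capsid open reading frame is annotated as VP1 by similarity to the AAV2 capsid protein. As in natural AAV, this single reading frame would be expected to yield the three nested size variants VP1, VP2 and VP3, which assemble into the 60-subunit icosahedral particle. Immediately upstream, spanning the plasmid's numbering origin, lies AAV2 Rep coding sequence. The feature table annotates only Rep52, which functions in packaging single-stranded genomes into preformed capsids. About 700 bp upstream of that annotation is unannotated, so the table alone does not establish how much of the larger Rep proteins is present. The record lists the promoter as "Rep2", consistent with capsid expression being driven in the native AAV2 rep-cap arrangement rather than by a heterologous promoter. No ITRs are annotated, so the plasmid itself should not be packaged.

The plasmid is propagated in E. coli through a high-copy ColE1/pUC-type origin with kanamycin selection. The KanR gene is flanked by T7Te terminators. An f1 origin and leftover fragments of a pBluescript multiple cloning site, lacZα and lacI are also present. The construct is used in mammalian producer cells to make recombinant AAV vectors pseudotyped with the Anc80L65 capsid. The depositor notes that it requires cotransfection with a separate plasmid expressing the assembly-activating protein (AAP). An improved version, pAnc80L65AAP, allows efficient vector production without that extra plasmid.
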