Features (pLannotate 1.2.2; 11 found; start..end, strand, type, name):
    321..2528    +  CDS            VP1: CAPSD_AAV2S - Experimental evidence at protein level: Swiss-Prot protein existence level 1. Capsid protein self-assembles to form an icosahedral capsid with a T=1 symmetry, about 22 nm in diameter, and consisting of 60 copies of three size variants of the capsid protein VP1, VP2 and VP3 which differ in their N-terminus. The capsid encapsulates the genomic ssDNA. Binds to host cell heparan sulfate and uses host ITGA5-ITGB1 as coreceptor on the cell surface to provide virion attachment to target cell. This attachment induces virion internalization predominantly through clathrin-dependent endocyt
   2801..2829    -  misc_feature   MCS (fragment): pBluescript multiple cloning site
   2919..3011    -  CDS            lacI (fragment): lac repressor; lacI; The lac repressor binds to the lac operator to inhibit transcription in E. coli. This inhibition can be relieved by adding lactose or isopropyl-β-D-thiogalactopyranoside (IPTG).
   3194..3782    -  rep_origin     ori: high-copy-number ColE1/pMB1/pBR322/pUC origin of replication
   4013..4040    -  terminator     T7Te terminator: phage T7 early transcription terminator
   4059..4874    -  CDS            KanR: aminoglycoside phosphotransferase confers resistance to kanamycin in bacteria or G418 (Geneticin®) in eukaryotes
   5091..5118    -  terminator     T7Te terminator: phage T7 early transcription terminator
   5181..5609    -  rep_origin     f1 ori (sequence partly withheld): f1 bacteriophage origin of replication; arrow indicates direction of (+) strand synthesis
   5614..5769    -  CDS            lacZα (fragment): LacZα fragment of β-galactosidase; lacZ fragment
   5785..5818    -  misc_feature   MCS (fragment): pBluescript multiple cloning site
   6557..301     +  CDS            Rep52 (across the origin): REP52_AAV2S - Experimental evidence at protein level: Swiss-Prot protein existence level 1. Plays a critical role during packaging of viral DNA into empty capsids, where they are thought to be part of the packaging motor complex. The single stranded genomic DNA is packaged in a 3' to 5' direction and requires the association between viral DNA and Rep40. Regulates host PKA activity by interacting with host PRKX as a mechanism to interfere with helper virus propagation and to promote its own replication. From Adeno-associated virus 2 (isolate Srivastava/1982) (AAV-2).
>Addgene plasmid #68837 | pAnc80L65 | depositor full sequence | sequence record 121219 | pAnc80L65 sequence 7446 bps
AGCTTCGATCAACTACGCAGACAGGTACCAAAACAAATGTTCTCGTCACGTGGGCATGAATCTGATGCTG
TTTCCCTGCAGACAATGCGAGAGAATGAATCAGAATTCAAATATCTGCTTCACTCACGGACAGAAAGACT
GTTTAGAGTGCTTTCCCGTGTCAGAATCTCAACCCGTTTCTGTCGTCAAAAAGGCGTATCAGAAACTGTG
CTACATTCATCATATCATGGGAAAGGTGCCAGACGCTTGCACTGCCTGCGATCTGGTCAATGTGGATTTG
GATGACTGCATCTTTGAACAATAAATGATTTAAATCAGGTATGGCTGCCGATGGTTATCTTCCAGATTGG
CTCGAGGACAACCTCTCTGAGGGCATTCGCGAGTGGTGGGACTTGAAACCTGGAGCCCCGAAACCCAAAG
CCAACCAGCAAAAGCAGGACGACGGCCGGGGTCTGGTGCTTCCTGGCTACAAGTACCTCGGACCCTTCAA
CGGACTCGACAAGGGGGAGCCCGTCAACGCGGCGGACGCAGCGGCCCTCGAGCACGACAAGGCCTACGAC
CAGCAGCTCAAAGCGGGTGACAATCCGTACCTGCGGTATAACCACGCCGACGCCGAGTTTCAGGAGCGTC
TGCAAGAAGATACGTCTTTTGGGGGCAACCTCGGGCGAGCAGTCTTCCAGGCCAAGAAGCGGGTTCTCGA
ACCTCTCGGTCTGGTTGAGGAAGGCGCTAAGACGGCTCCTGGAAAGAAGAGGCCGGTAGAGCAATCACCC
CAGGAACCAGACTCCTCTTCGGGCATCGGCAAGAAAGGCCAGCAGCCCGCGAGAAAGAGACTCAACTTTG
GGCAGACAGGCGACTCAGAGTCAGTGCCCGACCCTCAACCACTCGGAGAACCCCCCGCAGCCCCCTCTGG
TGTGGGATCTAATACAATGGCTGCAGGCGGTGGCGCTCCAATGGCAGACAATAACGAAGGCGCCGACGGA
GTGGGTAACGCCTCAGGAAATTGGCATTGCGATTCCACATGGCTGGGCGACAGAGTCATCACCACCAGCA
CCCGAACCTGGGCCCTCCCCACCTACAACAACCACCTCTACAAGCAAATCTCCAGCCAATCGGGAGGCAG
CACCAACGACAACACCTACTTCGGCTACAGCACCCCCTGGGGGTATTTTGACTTTAACAGATTCCACTGC
CACTTCTCACCACGTGACTGGCAGCGACTCATCAACAACAACTGGGGATTCCGGCCCAAGAAGCTCAACT
TCAAGCTCTTCAACATCCAGGTCAAGGAGGTCACGACGAATGATGGCACCACGACCATCGCCAATAACCT
TACCAGCACGGTTCAGGTCTTTACGGACTCGGAATACCAGCTCCCGTACGTCCTCGGCTCTGCGCACCAG
GGCTGCCTGCCTCCGTTCCCGGCGGACGTCTTCATGATTCCTCAGTACGGGTACCTGACTCTGAACAATG
GCAGTCAGGCCGTGGGCCGTTCCTCCTTCTACTGCCTGGAGTACTTTCCTTCTCAAATGCTGAGAACGGG
CAACAACTTTCAGTTCAGCTACACGTTTGAGGACGTGCCTTTTCACAGCAGCTACGCGCACAGCCAAAGC
CTGGACCGGCTGATGAACCCCCTCATCGACCAGTACCTGTACTACCTGTCTCGGACTCAGACCACGAGTG
GTACCGCAGGAAATCGGACGTTGCAATTTTCTCAGGCCGGGCCTAGTAGCATGGCGAATCAGGCCAAAAA
CTGGCTACCCGGGCCCTGCTACCGGCAGCAACGCGTCTCCAAGACAACCAATCAAAATAACAACAGCAAC
TTTGCCTGGACCGGTGCCACCAAGTATCATCTGAATGGCAGAGACTCTCTGGTAAATCCCGGTCCCGCTA
TGGCAACCCACAAGGACGACGAAGACAAATTTTTTCCGATGAGCGGAGTCTTAATATTTGGGAAACAGGG
AGCTGGAAATAGCAACGTGGACCTTGACAACGTTATGATAACCAACGAGGAAGAAATTAAAACCACCAAC
CCAGTGGCCACAGAAGAGTACGGCACGGTGGCCACTAACCTGCAATCGGCCAACACCGCTCCTGCTACAG
GGACCGTCAACAGTCAAGGAGCCTTACCTGGCATGGTCTGGCAGGACCGGGACGTGTACCTGCAGGGTCC
TATCTGGGCCAAGATTCCTCACACGGACGGACACTTTCATCCCTCGCCGCTGATGGGAGGCTTTGGACTG
AAACACCCGCCTCCTCAGATCCTGATTAAGAATACACCTGTTCCCGCGAATCCTCCAACTACCTTCAGTC
CAGCTAAGTTTGCGTCGTTCATCACGCAGTACAGCACCGGACAGGTCAGCGTGGAAATTGAATGGGAGCT
GCAGAAAGAAAACAGCAAACGCTGGAACCCAGAGATTCAATACACTTCCAACTACAACAAATCTACAAAT
GTGGACTTTGCTGTTGACACAAATGGCGTTTATTCTGAGCCTCGCCCCATCGGCACCCGTTACCTCACCC
GTAATCTGTAAACTAGTTTGCTTGTTAATCAATAAACCGTTTAATTCGTTTCAGTTGAACTTTGGTCTCT
GCGTATTTCTTTCTTATCTAGTTTCCATGCTCTAGAGGTCCTGTATTAGAGGTCACGTGAGTGTTTTGCG
ACATTTTGCGACACCATGTGGTCACGCTGGGTATTTAAGCCCGAGTGAGCACGCAGGGTCTCCATTTTGA
AGCGGGAGGTTTGAACGCGCAGCCGCCAAGCCGAATTCTGCAGATATCCATCACACTGGCGGCCGCTCGA
CTAGAGCGGCCGCCACCGCGGTGGAGCTCCAGCTTTTGTTCGCGCGCTTGGCGTAATCATGGTCATAGCT
GTTTCCTGTGTGAAATTCCACAGCCTGGGGTGCCTAATTGCGTTGCGCTCACTGCCCGCTTTCCAGTCGG
GAAACCTGTCGTGCCAGCTGCATTAATGAATCGGCCAACGCGCGGGGAGAGGCGGTTTGCGTATTGGGCG
CTCTTCCGCTTCCTCGCTCACTGACTCGCTGCGCTCGGTCGTTCGGCTGCGGCGAGCGGTATCAGCTCAC
TCAAAGGCGGTAATACGGTTATCCACAGAATCAGGGGATAACGCAGGAAAGAACATGTGAGCAAAAGGCC
AGCAAAAGGCCAGGAACCGTAAAAAGGCCGCGTTGCTGGCGTTTTTCCATAGGCTCCGCCCCCCTGACGA
GCATCACAAAAATCGACGCTCAAGTCAGAGGTGGCGAAACCCGACAGGACTATAAAGATACCAGGCGTTT
CCCCCTGGAAGCTCCCTCGTGCGCTCTCCTGTTCCGACCCTGCCGCTTACCGGATACCTGTCCGCCTTTC
TCCCTTCGGGAAGCGTGGCGCTTTCTCATAGCTCACGCTGTAGGTATCTCAGTTCGGTGTAGGTCGTTCG
CTCCAAGCTGGGCTGTGTGCACGAACCCCCCGTTCAGCCCGACCGCTGCGCCTTATCCGGTAACTATCGT
CTTGAGTCCAACCCGGTAAGACACGACTTATCGCCACTGGCAGCAGCCACTGGTAACAGGATTAGCAGAG
CGAGGTATGTAGGCGGTGCTACAGAGTTCTTGAAGTGGTGGCCTAACTACGGCTACACTAGAAGAACAGT
ATTTGGTATCTGCGCTCTGCTGAAGCCAGTTACCTTCGGAAAAAGAGTTGGTAGCTCTTGATCCGGCAAA
CAAACCACCGCTGGTAGCGGTGGTTTTTTTGTTTGCAAGCAGCAGATTACGCGCAGAAAAAAAGGATCTC
AAGAAGATCCTTTGATCTTTTCTACGGGGTCTGACGCTCAGTGGAACGAAAACTCACGTTAAGGGATTTT
GGTCATGAGATTATCAAAAAGGATCTTCACCTAGATCCTTTTAAATTAAAAATGAAGTTTTAAATCAATC
TAAAGTATATATGAGTAAACTTGGTCTGACAGAAATAATAAAAAAGCCGGATTAATAATCTGGCTTTTTA
TATTCTCTCTCTAGTATATAAACGCAGAAAGGCCCACCCGAAGGTGAGCCAGTGTGACTCTAGTATTATT
AGAAAAACTCATCGAGCATCAAATGAAACTGCAATTTATTCATATCAGGATTATCAATACCATATTTTTG
AAAAAGCCGTTTCTGTAATGAAGGAGAAAACTCACCGAGGCAGTTCCAAAGAATGGCAAGGTCCTGGTAA
CGGTCTGCGATTCCGACCCGTCCAACATCAATACAACCTATTAATTTCCCCTCGTCAAAAATAAGGTTAT
CAAGTGAGAAATCACCATGAGTGACGACTGAATCCGGTGAGAATGGCAAGAGCTTGTGCATTTCTTTCCA
GACTTGTTCAACAGGCCAGCCATTACGCTCGTCATCAAAATCACTCGCATCAACCAAACCGTTATTCATG
CGTGATTGCGCCTGAGCAAGACGAAATACACGATCGCTGTTAAAAGGACAATTACAAACAGGAATCGAAT
GTAACCGGCGCAGGAACACGGCCAGCGCATCAACAATATTTTCACCTGAATCAGGATATTCTTCTAATAC
CTGGAAGGCTGTTTTCCCAGGAATCGCGGTGGTGAGTAACCACGCATCATCAGGAGTACGGATAAAATGC
TTGATGGTCGGGAGAGGCATAAACTCCGTCAGCCAGTTGAGACGGACCATCTCATCTGTAACATCATTGG
CAACGCTACCTTTGCCATGTTTCAGAAACAACTCTGGCGCATCGGGCTTCCCATACAAGCGATAGATTGT
CGCACCTGATTGCCCGACATTATCGCGAGCCCATTTATACCCATATAAATCAGCGTCCATGTTGGAGTTT
AAGCGCGGACGGGAGCAAGACGTTTCCCGTTGAATATGGCTCATAACACCCCTTGTATTACTGTTTATGT
AAGCAGACAGTTTTATTGTTCATGATGATATATTTTTATCTTGTGCAATGTAACATCAGAGATTTTGAGA
CACAACGTGGCTTTGTTGAATAAATCGAACTTTTGCTGAGTTGAAGGATCAGCTCTAGTAAAATAATAAA
AAAGCCGGATTAATAATCTGGCTTTTTATATTCTCTCTCTAGTATATAAACGCAGAAAGGCCCACCCGAA
GGTGAGCCAGTGTGACGGCACATTTCCCCGAAAAGTGCCACCTAAATTGTAAGCGTTAATATTTTGTTAA
AATTCGCGTTAAATTTTTGTTAAATCAGCTCATTTTTTAACCAATAGGCCGAAATCGGCAAAATCCCTTA
TAAATCAAAAGAATAGACCGAGATAGGGT
[37 nt withheld, positions 5280-5316]
AAAGAACGTGGACTCCAACGTCAAAGG
[49 nt withheld, positions 5344-5392]
T
[91 nt withheld, positions 5394-5484]
G
[124 nt withheld, positions 5486-5609]
CCCATTCGCCATTCAGGCTGCGCAACTGTTGGGAAGGGCGATCGGTGCGGGCCTCTTCGCTATTACGCCA
GCTGGCGAAAGGGGGATGTGCTGCAAGGCGATTAAGTTGGGTAACGCCAGGGTTTTCCCAGTCACGACGT
TGTAAAACGACGGCCAGTGAGCGCGCGGCGAATTGGGTACCGGGCCCCCCCTCGAGGTCGACGGTATCGT
ATTTAAGCCCGAGTGAGCACGCAGGGTCTCCATTTTGAAGCGGGAGGTTTGAACGCGCAGCCGCCATGCC
GGGGTTTTACGAGATTGTGATTAAGGTCCCCAGCGACCTTGACGAGCATCTGCCCGGCATTTCTGACAGC
TTTGTGAACTGGGTGGCCGAGAAGGAATGGGAGTTGCCGCCAGATTCTGACATGGATCTGAATCTGATTG
AGCAGGCACCCCTGACCGTGGCCGAGAAGCTGCAGCGCGACTTTCTGACGGAATGGCGCCGTGTGAGTAA
GGCCCCGGAGGCTCTTTTCTTTGTGCAATTTGAGAAGGGAGAGAGCTACTTCCACATGCACGTGCTCGTG
GAAACCACCGGGGTGAAATCCATGGTTTTGGGACGTTTCCTGAGTCAGATTCGCGAAAAACTGATTCAGA
GAATTTACCGCGGGATCGAGCCGACTTTGCCAAACTGGTTCGCGGTCACAAAGACCAGAAATGGCGCCGG
AGGCGGGAACAAGGTGGTGGATGAGTGCTACATCCCCAATTACTTGCTCCCCAAAACCCAGCCTGAGCTC
CAGTGGGCGTGGACTAATATGGAACAGTATTTAAGCGCCTGTTTGAATCTCACGGAGCGTAAACGGTTGG
TGGCGCAGCATCTGACGCACGTGTCGCAGACGCAGGAGCAGAACAAAGAGAATCAGAATCCCAATTCTGA
TGCGCCGGTGATCAGATCAAAAACTTCAGCCAGGTACATGGAGCTGGTCGGGTGGCTCGTGGACAAGGGG
ATTACCTCGGAGAAGCAGTGGATCCAGGAGGACCAGGCCTCATACATCTCCTTCAATGCGGCCTCCAACT
CGCGGTCCCAAATCAAGGCTGCCTTGGACAATGCGGGAAAGATTATGAGCCTGACTAAAACCGCCCCCGA
CTACCTGGTGGGCCAGCAGCCCGTGGAGGACATTTCCAGCAATCGGATTTATAAAATTTTGGAACTAAAC
GGGTACGATCCCCAATATGCGGCTTCCGTCTTTCTGGGATGGGCCACGAAAAAGTTCGGCAAGAGGAACA
CCATCTGGCTGTTTGGGCCTGCAACTACCGGGAAGACCAACATCGCGGAGGCCATAGCCCACACTGTGCC
CTTCTACGGGTGCGTAAACTGGACCAATGAGAACTTTCCCTTCAACGACTGTGTCGACAAGATGGTGATC
TGGTGGGAGGAGGGGAAGATGACCGCCAAGGTCGTGGAGTCGGCCAAAGCCATTCTCGGAGGAAGCAAGG
TGCGCGTGGACCAGAAATGCAAGTCCTCGGCCCAGATAGACCCGACTCCCGTGATCGTCACCTCCAACAC
CAACATGTGCGCCGTGATTGACGGGAACTCAACGACCTTCGAACACCAGCAGCCGTTGCAAGACCGGATG
TTCAAATTTGAACTCACCCGCCGTCTGGATCATGACTTTGGGAAGGTCACCAAGCAGGAAGTCAAAGACT
TTTTCCGGTGGGCAAAGGATCACGTGGTTGAGGTGGAGCATGAATTCTACGTCAAAAAGGGTGGAGCCAA
GAAAAGACCCGCCCCCAGTGACGCAGATATAAGTGAGCCCAAACGGGTGCGCGAGTCAGTTGCGCAGCCA
TCGACGTCAGACGCGGA
