>Addgene plasmid #68837 | pAnc80L65 | addgene partial sequence | sequence record 124338 | M13pUC-Fwd 5'-CCCAGTCACGACGTTGTAAAACG-3'
CGCGGCGAATTGGGTACCGGGCCCCCCCTCGAGGTCGACGGTATCGTATTTAAGCCCGAGTGAGCACGCA
GGGTCTCCATTTTGAAGCGGGAGGTTTGAACGCGCAGCCGCCATGCCGGGGTTTTACGAGATTGTGATTA
AGGTCCCCAGCGACCTTGACGAGCATCTGCCCGGCATTTCTGACAGCTTTGTGAACTGGGTGGCCGAGAA
GGAATGGGAGTTGCCGCCAGATTCTGACATGGATCTGAATCTGATTGAGCAGGCACCCCTGACCGTGGCC
GAGAAGCTGCAGCGCGACTTTCTGACGGAATGGCGCCGTGTGAGTAAGGCCCCGGAGGCTCTTTTCTTTG
TGCAATTTGAGAAGGGAGAGAGCTACTTCCACATGCACGTGCTCGTGGAAACCACCGGGGTGAAATCCAT
GGTTTTGGGACGTTTCCTGAGTCAGATTCGCGAAAAACTGATTCAGAGAATTTACCGCGGGATCGAGCCG
ACTTTGCCAAACTGGTTCGCGGTCACAAAGACCAGAAATGGCGCCGGAGGCGGGAACAAGGTGGTGGATG
AGTGCTACATCCCCAATTACTTGCTCCCCAAAACCCAGCCTGAGCTCCAGTGGGCGTGGACTAATATGGA
ACAGTATTTAAGCGCCTGTTTGAATCTCACGGAGCGTAAACGGTTGGTGGCGCAGCATCTGACGCACGTG
TCGCAGACGCAGGAGCAGAACAAAGAGAATCAGAATCCCAATTCTGATGCGCCGGTGATCAGATCAAAAA
CTTCAGCCAGGTACATGGAGCTGGTCGGGTGGCTCGTGGACAAGGGGATTACCTCGGAGAAGCAGTGGAT
CCAGGAGGACCAGGCCTCATACATCTCCTTCAATGCGGCCTCCAACTCGCGGTCCCAAATCAAGGCTGCC
TTGGACAATGCGGGAAAGATTATGAGCCTGACTAAAACCGCCCCCGACTACCTGGTGGG
