>Addgene plasmid #68837 | pAnc80L65 | addgene partial sequence | sequence record 128705 | pUC-4 5'-CAGTGAGCGAGGAAGCGGAAGAGCGCCCAA-3'
GCAAACCGCCTCTCCCCGCGCGTTGGCCGATTCATTAATGCAGCTGGCACGACAGGTTTCCCGACTGGAA
AGCGGGCAGTGAGCGCAACGCAATTAGGCACCCCAGGCTGTGGAATTTCACACAGGAAACAGCTATGACC
ATGATTACGCCAAGCGCGCGAACAAAAGCTGGAGCTCCACCGCGGTGGCGGCCGCTCTAGTCGAGCGGCC
GCCAGTGTGATGGATATCTGCAGAATTCGGCTTGGCGGCTGCGCGTTCAAACCTCCCGCTTCAAAATGGA
GACCCTGCGTGCTCACTCGGGCTTAAATACCCAGCGTGACCACATGGTGTCGCAAAATGTCGCAAAACAC
TCACGTGACCTCTAATACAGGACCTCTAGAGCATGGAAACTAGATAAGAAAGAAATACGCAGAGACCAAA
GTTCAACTGAAACGAATTAAACGGTTTATTGATTAACAAGCAAACTAGTTTACAGATTACGGGTGAGGTA
ACGGGTGCCGATGGGGCGAGGCTCAGAATAAACGCCATTTGTGTCAACAGCAAAGTCCACATTTGTAGAT
TTGTTGTAGTTGGAAGTGTATTGAATCTCTGGGTTCCAGCGTTTGCTGTTTTCTTTCTGCAGCTCCCATT
CAATTTCCACGCTGACCTGTCCGGTGCTGTACTGCGTGATGAACGACGCAAACTTAGCTGGACTGAAGGT
AGTTGGAGGATTCGCGGGAACAGGTGTATTCTTAATCAGGATCTGAGGAGGCGGGTGTTTCAGTCCAAAG
CCTCCCATCAGCGGCGAGGGATGAAAGTGTCCGTCCGTGTGAGGAATCTTGGCCCAGATAGGACCCTGCA
GGTACACGTCCCGGTCCTGCCAGACCATGCCAGGTAAGGCTCCTTGACTGTTGACGGTCCCTGTAGCAGG
AGCGGTGTTGGCCGATTGCAGGTTAGTGGCCACCGTGCCGTACTCTTCTGTGGCCACTGGGTTGGTGGTT
TTAATTTCTTCCTCGTTGGTTATCATAACGTTGTCAAGGTCCACGTTGCTATTTCCAGCTCCCTGTTTCC
CAAATATTAAGACTCCGCTCATCGGAAAAA
